>Addgene plasmid #79953 | pCMV-EPN-38 | addgene partial sequence | sequence record 162356 | Bglob-pA-R 5'-ttttggcagagggaaaaaga-3'
TTTTCACCACCGTCAGAGTTGATCACAATTGGAAACGCCTTGATAGATTGGCGCGGGTTCAGATCTTCTT
CGCTAATCAGTTTCTGTTCGGTGCAGCCACGAATCTTCTCAACGAACGCCTTGGCCTTTTCCGCCACTTC
CACCGGGGTGCCTTTCACTAACGCGCTGCCCACGCCCACGGCCAGCACGCCCGCTTTGAACCATTCGCAC
ACATTGTCCAGATTAACACCGCCGGTTGGCACAAATTTCACATTCGGAAACGGACCTTTCATCGCTTTAA
CAAACTGCGGACCCACCACCTCACCCGGAAACAGTTTTAAGATGGTATGGCCCAGTTTCATGGCTTTCAC
CAGTTCGGTCGGGGTCATAACGCCTGGCATATAGAACACACCCTTCTCCTTGCAAAATTGGCTAATTTCC
TCGTCCAGGTGCGGACTCACAATGAATTCGGCGCCACTTTCCACCGCTTTACGGCACTGCTCCACGCTGG
TCACGGTGCCCGCACCAATAATCGCGCCCATTTCCTTCAGAAAGCTCAGTTCCTTAATCACGGTATCCGC
ATCCGGCACGGTAAAGGTAATTTCAATCAGATGAACGCCGCCCAGGAAAACCGCCAGCGCTTTCTTTTTC
GCTTCTTCCACACTATTGGCACGCAGCACGGCAACGATCTTGTGTTTCTTGAACAGCTCTTCGATCTTGC
TACCAGAGTCAGAGCCGGAGCCAGATTTAGAACCAGACGCACGCGCACCCATGGTACCTCCGGATCGATA
ATTCTAGAGGGCCCGTTTAAACGCTAGCCAGCTTGGGTCTCCCTATAGTGAGTCGTATTAATTTCGATAA
GCCAGTAAGCAGTGGGTTCTCTAGTTAGCCAGAGAGCTCTGCTTATATAGACCTCCCAC
