>Addgene plasmid #79953 | pCMV-EPN-38 | depositor partial sequence | sequence record 162357 | EPN-38
CTAGAATTATCGATCCGGAGGTACCATGGGTGCGCGTGCGTCTGGTTCTAAATCTGGCTCCGGCTCTGAC
TCTGGTAGCAAGATCGAAGAGCTGTTCAAGAAACACAAGATCGTTGCCGTGCTGCGTGCCAATAGTGTGG
AAGAAGCGAAAAAGAAAGCGCTGGCGGTTTTCCTGGGCGGCGTTCATCTGATTGAAATTACCTTTACCGT
GCCGGATGCGGATACCGTGATTAAGGAACTGAGCTTTCTGAAGGAAATGGGCGCGATTATTGGTGCGGGC
ACCGTGACCAGCGTGGAGCAGTGCCGTAAAGCGGTGGAAAGTGGCGCCGAATTCATTGTGAGTCCGCACC
TGGACGAGGAAATTAGCCAATTTTGCAAGGAGAAGGGTGTGTTCTATATGCCAGGCGTTATGACCCCGAC
CGAACTGGTGAAAGCCATGAAACTGGGCCATACCATCTTAAAACTGTTTCCGGGTGAGGTGGTGGGTCCG
CAGTTTGTTAAAGCGATGAAAGGTCCGTTTCCGAATGTGAAATTTGTGCCAACCGGCGGTGTTAATCTGG
ACAATGTGTGCGAATGGTTCAAAGCGGGCGTGCTGGCCGTGGGCGTGGGCAGCGCGTTAGTGAAAGGCAC
CCCGGTGGAAGTGGCGGAAAAGGCCAAGGCGTTCGTTGAGAAGATTCGTGGCTGCACCGAACAGAAACTG
ATTAGCGAAGAAGATCTGAACCCGCGCCAATCTATCAAGGCGTTTCCAATTGTGATCAACTCTGACGGTG
GTGAAAAGTGACTCGAGAAGCTTGCTAGCAGATCTT
