>Addgene plasmid #79953 | pCMV-EPN-38 | addgene partial sequence | sequence record 162380 | CMV-F 5'-CGCAAATGGGCGGTAGGCGTG-3'
TCTCTGGCTAACTAGAGAACCCACTGCTTACTGGCTTATCGAAATTAATACGACTCACTATAGGGAGACC
CAAGCTGGCTAGCGTTTAAACGGGCCCTCTAGAATTATCGATCCGGAGGTACCATGGGTGCGCGTGCGTC
TGGTTCTAAATCTGGCTCCGGCTCTGACTCTGGTAGCAAGATCGAAGAGCTGTTCAAGAAACACAAGATC
GTTGCCGTGCTGCGTGCCAATAGTGTGGAAGAAGCGAAAAAGAAAGCGCTGGCGGTTTTCCTGGGCGGCG
TTCATCTGATTGAAATTACCTTTACCGTGCCGGATGCGGATACCGTGATTAAGGAACTGAGCTTTCTGAA
GGAAATGGGCGCGATTATTGGTGCGGGCACCGTGACCAGCGTGGAGCAGTGCCGTAAAGCGGTGGAAAGT
GGCGCCGAATTCATTGTGAGTCCGCACCTGGACGAGGAAATTAGCCAATTTTGCAAGGAGAAGGGTGTGT
TCTATATGCCAGGCGTTATGACCCCGACCGAACTGGTGAAAGCCATGAAACTGGGCCATACCATCTTAAA
ACTGTTTCCGGGTGAGGTGGTGGGTCCGCAGTTTGTTAAAGCGATGAAAGGTCCGTTTCCGAATGTGAAA
TTTGTGCCAACCGGCGGTGTTAATCTGGACAATGTGTGCGAATGGTTCAAAGCGGGCGTGCTGGCCGTGG
GCGTGGGCAGCGCGTTAGTGAAAGGCACCCCGGTGGAAGTGGCGGAAAAGGCCAAGGCGTTCGTTGAGAA
GATTCGTGGCTGCACCGAACAGAAACTGATTAGCGAAGAAGATCTGAACCCGCGCCAATCTATCAAGGCG
TTTCCAATTGTGATCAACTCTGACGGTGGTGAAAAGTGACTCGAGAAGCTTGCTAGCAGATCTT
