[The description below was written by a language model from this plasmid's Addgene catalogue record.]
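Description:
pCMV-EPN-38 is a mammalian expression plasmid built on a pCMV backbone (about 5.4 kb without the insert), with the insert cloned between the KpnI and XhoI sites. It is maintained in E. coli as a high-copy plasmid under ampicillin selection and carries a neomycin resistance marker, so transfected mammalian cells can be selected with G418. The backbone name implies a cytomegalovirus promoter driving the insert, but the record has no feature table. The promoter, polyadenylation signal and origins of replication are therefore not explicitly documented.

The insert, EPN-38, is one of a series of designed "enveloped protein nanocage" constructs. Its recorded architecture is Myr1-12GS-I3-01-myc-Late4, which reads from N to C terminus as four modules. The first is a myristoylation signal, presumably for membrane binding, joined to the next module by what appears to be a 12-residue glycine-serine linker. The second is I3-01, a computationally designed self-assembling protein nanocage subunit. The third is a myc epitope tag for detection. The fourth is a "late" domain variant, a type of motif that viruses use to recruit the cellular ESCRT machinery for membrane scission. The exact sequences behind "Myr1" and "Late4" are not given in the record.

Combining membrane association, self-assembly and ESCRT recruitment in one polypeptide is meant to drive budding of assembled nanocages from cells inside membrane vesicles, consistent with the associated study on designed proteins that induce release of nanocage-containing extracellular vesicles. This construct is probably one variant used to compare how different module choices affect vesicle release from transfected mammalian cells.
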