Addgene plasmid #79953: pCMV-EPN-38
Purpose: Myr1-12GS-I3-01-myc-Late4
Depositing lab: Neil King. Depositing organization: University of Washington. Publication: Designed proteins induce the formation of nanocage-containing extracellular vesicles. Votteler J, Ogohara C, Yi S, Hsia Y, Nattermann U, Belnap DM, King NP, Sundquist WI. Nature. 2016 Dec 8;540(7632):292-295. doi: 10.1038/nature20607. Epub 2016 Nov 30. PubMed 27919066.
Backbone
  Vector backbone: pCMV
  Backbone size w/o insert (bp): 5443
  Modifications to backbone: Inserts were cloned into the Kpn1 and Xho1 sites
  Vector type: Mammalian Expression, Bacterial Expression
  Selectable markers: Neomycin (select with G418)
Growth in bacteria
  Bacterial resistance: Ampicillin, 100 μg/mL
  Growth temperature: 37°C
  Growth strain: DH5alpha
  Copy number: High Copy
Gene/Insert
  Gene/Insert name: EPN-38
Terms and licenses: Academic/Nonprofit Terms; Industry Terms: Not Available to Industry
How to cite: pCMV-EPN-38 was a gift from Neil King (Addgene plasmid # 79953 ; http://n2t.net/addgene:79953 ; RRID:Addgene_79953)
